Addgene plasmid #68493: TOPO Venus
Purpose: TOPO construct expressing Venus for generation of GMAP-compatible gene
Depositing lab: Tyler Jacks. Depositing organization: Massachusetts Institute of Technology. Publication: A Modular Assembly Platform for Rapid Generation of DNA Constructs. Akama-Garren EH, Joshi NS, Tammela T, Chang GP, Wagner BL, Lee DY, Rideout Iii WM, Papagiannakopoulos T, Xue W, Jacks T. Sci Rep. 2016 Feb 18;6:16836. doi: 10.1038/srep16836. PubMed 26887506.
Backbone
  Vector backbone: TOPO 2-5
  Backbone size w/o insert (bp): 3584
  Total vector size (bp): 4394
  Vector type: Bacterial Expression ; GMAP
Growth in bacteria
  Bacterial resistance: Kanamycin, 50 μg/mL
  Growth temperature: 37°C
  Growth strain: Stbl3
  Copy number: Unknown
Gene/Insert
  Gene/Insert name: split Venus
  Insert size (bp): 807
  Promoter: Plac
  Cloning method: Gibson Cloning
  Sequencing primers: 5′ CTAACTCGAACGCTAGCTGTGCGATCGTTT; 3′ AGAGTAATTCAACCCCAAACAACAACGTTT
Terms and licenses: Academic/Nonprofit Terms; Industry Terms: Not Available to Industry
How to cite: TOPO Venus was a gift from Tyler Jacks (Addgene plasmid # 68493 ; http://n2t.net/addgene:68493 ; RRID:Addgene_68493)
