[The description below was written by a language model from this plasmid's Addgene catalogue record and pLannotate feature annotations shown in this document.]
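Description:
TOPO Venus is a small bacterial plasmid built on a TOPO-type cloning backbone (listed as TOPO 2-5) that serves as a part-donor in the GMAP modular assembly system. It replicates in E. coli from a high-copy ColE1/pUC-type origin and is selected with kanamycin through the Tn5-derived NeoR/KanR aminoglycoside phosphotransferase gene. The annotation also detects a Sh ble (bleomycin/Zeocin resistance) coding sequence downstream of a partial AmpR promoter, along with backbone remnants typical of this vector family: fragments of lacI, lacZα, ccdB, the Tn5 transposase and the pBR322 bom region. The ccdB and lacZα sequences lie downstream of the insert, consistent with the positive-selection design in which insertion disrupts a lacZα-ccdB fusion, although the record does not spell this out.

The payload is a roughly 0.8 kb yellow fluorescent protein coding sequence, annotated as mVenus and catalogued as "split Venus"; the record does not explain what "split" refers to, and the feature table shows one continuous coding region. It was inserted by Gibson cloning and sits downstream of the lac promoter with its CAP binding site and lac operator, so it can be expressed in bacteria. SP6 and T7 phage promoters flank the insert in convergent orientation. According to the deposit, the plasmid's purpose is to supply Venus as a GMAP-compatible gene module, meaning a source from which the reporter can be taken and combined with other standardised parts during modular construct assembly. The sequenced record is 4,376 nt, slightly shorter than the 4,394 bp catalogue size.
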