Features (pLannotate 1.2.2; 15 found; start..end, strand, type, name):
      2..94      +  CDS            lacI (fragment): lac repressor; lacI; The lac repressor binds to the lac operator to inhibit transcription in E. coli. This inhibition can be relieved by adding lactose or isopropyl-β-D-thiogalactopyranoside (IPTG).
    107..128     +  protein_bind   CAP binding site: CAP binding activates transcription in the presence of cAMP. E. coli catabolite activator protein
    143..173     +  promoter       lac promoter: promoter for the E. coli lac operon
    181..197     +  protein_bind   lac operator: The lac repressor binds to the lac operator to inhibit transcription in E. coli. This inhibition can be relieved by adding lactose or isopropyl-β-D-thiogalactopyranoside (IPTG). lac repressor encoded by lacI
    239..257     +  promoter       SP6 promoter: promoter for bacteriophage SP6 RNA polymerase
    332..1135    +  CDS            mVenus: mVenus is a basic (constitutively fluorescent) yellow fluorescent protein published in 2006, derived from Aequorea victoria. It is reported to be a rapidly-maturing monomer with moderate acid sensitivity.
   1264..1282    -  promoter       T7 promoter: promoter for bacteriophage T7 RNA polymerase
   1285..1432    +  CDS            lacZα (fragment): LacZα fragment of β-galactosidase; lacZ fragment
   1442..1745    +  CDS            ccdB (fragment): CcdB, a bacterial toxin that poisons DNA gyrase; ccdB; Plasmids containing the ccdB gene cannot be propagated in standard E. coli strains.
   1793..2062    +  CDS            tnpA (fragment): TN5P_ECOLX - Also known as tnp. Experimental evidence at protein level: Swiss-Prot protein existence level 1. Mediates transposition of transposon Tn5 by a 'cut and paste' mechanism. First, the monomeric transposase binds the 19 bp inverted DNA repeats flanking the transposon. Then, dimerization of the DNA- bound transposase creates a synaptic DNA complex. After nicking of the first DNA strand, excision of the transposon proceeds through a series of intermediates. The transposase then mediates the insertion of the transposon at a new site by strand transfer. The activity of the wild- type tran
   2094..2888    +  CDS            NeoR/KanR: aminoglycoside phosphotransferase from Tn5; aph(3')-II (or nptII); confers resistance to neomycin, kanamycin, and G418 (Geneticin®)
   2909..2960    -  misc_feature   bom (fragment): basis of mobility region from pBR322
   2987..3075    +  promoter       AmpR promoter (fragment): bla
   3095..3469    +  CDS            BleoR: antibiotic-binding protein; Sh ble from Streptoalloteichus hindustanus; confers resistance to bleomycin, phleomycin, and Zeocin™
   3607..4195    +  rep_origin     ori: high-copy-number ColE1/pMB1/pBR322/pUC origin of replication
>Addgene plasmid #68493 | TOPO Venus | depositor full sequence | sequence record 128130 | Full plasmid sequence
AGCGCCCAATACGCAAACCGCCTCTCCCCGCGCGTTGGCCGATTCATTAATGCAGCTGGCACGACAGGTT
TCCCGACTGGAAAGCGGGCAGTGAGCGCAACGCAATTAATGTGAGTTAGCTCACTCATTAGGCACCCCAG
GCTTTACACTTTATGCTTCCGGCTCGTATGTTGTGTGGAATTGTGAGCGGATAACAATTTCACACAGGAA
ACAGCTATGACCATGATTACGCCAAGCTATTTAGGTGACACTATAGAATACTCAAGCTATGCATCAAGCT
TGGTACCGAGCTCGGATCCTAACTCGAACGCTAGCTGTGCGATCGTTTACCATGGTGAGCAAGGGCGAGG
AGCTGTTCACCGGGGTGGTGCCCATCCTGGTCGAGCTGGACGGCGACGTTAACGGCCACAAGTTCAGCGT
GTCCGGCGAGGGCGAGGGCGATGCCACCTACGGCAAGCTGACCCTGAAGTTAATCTGCACCACCGGCAAG
CTGCCCGTGCCCTGGCCCACCCTCGTGACCACCCTTGGCTACGGCCTGAAGTGCTTCGCCCGCTACCCCG
ACCACATGAAGCAGCACGACTTCTTCAAGTCCGCCATGCCCGAAGGCTACGTCCAGGAGCGCACCATCTT
CTTCAAAGACGACGGCAACTACAAGACCCGCGCCGAGGTGAAGTTCGAGGGCGACACCCTGGTGAACCGC
ATCGAGCTGAAGGGCATCGACTTCAAGGAGGACGGCAACATCCTGGGGCACAAGCTGGAGTACAACTACA
ACAGCCACAACGTCTATATCACGAGGCCCGCCTGCAAAATCCCCAACGACCTGAAACGGAAAGTTATGAA
CCACGCAGCCGCAGACCTGTCTATCTGTCGAATCTCAGTGGCCGACAAGCAGAAGAACGGCATCAAGGCG
AACTTCAAGATCCGCCACAACATCGAGGACGGCGGCGTGCAGCTCGCCGACCACTACCAGCAGAACACCC
CCATCGGCGACGGCCCCGTGCTGCTGCCCGACAACCACTACCTGAGCTACCAGTCCAAGCTGAGCAAAGA
CCCCAACGAGAAGCGCGATCACATGGTCCTGCTGGAGTTCGTGACCGCCGCCGGGATCACTCTCGGCATG
GACGAGCTGTACAAGTAAAAACGTTGTTGTTTGGGGTTGAATTACTCTGGATCCACTAGTAACGGCCGCC
AGTGTGCTGGAATTCTGCAGATATCCATCACACTGGCGGCCGCTCGAGCATGCATCTAGAGGGCCCAATT
CGCCCTATAGTGAGTCGTATTACAATTCACTGGCCGTCGTTTTACAACGTCGTGACTGGGAAAACCCTGG
CGTTACCCAACTTAATCGCCTTGCAGCACATCCCCCTTTCGCCAGCTGGCGTAATAGCGAAGAGGCCCGC
ACCGATCGCCCTTCCCAACAGTTGCGCAGCCTATACGTACGGCAGTTTAAGGTTTACACCTATAAAAGAG
AGAGCCGTTATCGTCTGTTTGTGGATGTACAGAGTGATATTATTGACACGCCGGGGCGACGGATGGTGAT
CCCCCTGGCCAGTGCACGTCTGCTGTCAGATAAAGTCTCCCGTGAACTTTACCCGGTGGTGCATATCGGG
GATGAAAGCTGGCGCATGATGACCACCGATATGGCCAGTGTGCCGGTCTCCGTTATCGGGGAAGAAGTGG
CTGATCTCAGCCACCGCGAAAATGACATCAAAAACGCCATTAACCTGATGTTCTGGGGAATATAAATGTC
AGGCATGAGATTATCAAAAAGGATCTTCACCTAGATCCTTTTCACGTAGAAAGCCAGTCCGCAGAAACGG
TGCTGACCCCGGATGAATGTCAGCTACTGGGCTATCTGGACAAGGGAAAACGCAAGCGCAAAGAGAAAGC
AGGTAGCTTGCAGTGGGCTTACATGGCGATAGCTAGACTGGGCGGTTTTATGGACAGCAAGCGAACCGGA
ATTGCCAGCTGGGGCGCCCTCTGGTAAGGTTGGGAAGCCCTGCAAAGTAAACTGGATGGCTTTCTCGCCG
CCAAGGATCTGATGGCGCAGGGGATCAAGCTCTGATCAAGAGACAGGATGAGGATCGTTTCGCATGATTG
AACAAGATGGATTGCACGCAGGTTCTCCGGCCGCTTGGGTGGAGAGGCTATTCGGCTATGACTGGGCACA
ACAGACAATCGGCTGCTCTGATGCCGCCGTGTTCCGGCTGTCAGCGCAGGGGCGCCCGGTTCTTTTTGTC
AAGACCGACCTGTCCGGTGCCCTGAATGAACTGCAAGACGAGGCAGCGCGGCTATCGTGGCTGGCCACGA
CGGGCGTTCCTTGCGCAGCTGTGCTCGACGTTGTCACTGAAGCGGGAAGGGACTGGCTGCTATTGGGCGA
AGTGCCGGGGCAGGATCTCCTGTCATCTCACCTTGCTCCTGCCGAGAAAGTATCCATCATGGCTGATGCA
ATGCGGCGGCTGCATACGCTTGATCCGGCTACCTGCCCATTCGACCACCAAGCGAAACATCGCATCGAGC
GAGCACGTACTCGGATGGAAGCCGGTCTTGTCGATCAGGATGATCTGGACGAAGAGCATCAGGGGCTCGC
GCCAGCCGAACTGTTCGCCAGGCTCAAGGCGAGCATGCCCGACGGCGAGGATCTCGTCGTGACCCATGGC
GATGCCTGCTTGCCGAATATCATGGTGGAAAATGGCCGCTTTTCTGGATTCATCGACTGTGGCCGGCTGG
GTGTGGCGGACCGCTATCAGGACATAGCGTTGGCTACCCGTGATATTGCTGAAGAGCTTGGCGGCGAATG
GGCTGACCGCTTCCTCGTGCTTTACGGTATCGCCGCTCCCGATTCGCAGCGCATCGCCTTCTATCGCCTT
CTTGACGAGTTCTTCTGAATTATTAACGCTTACAATTTCCTGATGCGGTATTTTCTCCTTACGCATCTGT
GCGGTATTTCACACCGCATACAGGTGGCACTTTTCGGGGAAATGTGCGCGGAACCCCTATTTGTTTATTT
TTCTAAATACATTCAAATATGTATCCGCTCATGAGACAATAACCCTGATAAATGCTTCAATAATAGCACG
TGAGGAGGGCCACCATGGCCAAGTTGACCAGTGCCGTTCCGGTGCTCACCGCGCGCGACGTCGCCGGAGC
GGTCGAGTTCTGGACCGACCGGCTCGGGTTCTCCCGGGACTTCGTGGAGGACGACTTCGCCGGTGTGGTC
CGGGACGACGTGACCCTGTTCATCAGCGCGGTCCAGGACCAGGTGGTGCCGGACAACACCCTGGCCTGGG
TGTGGGTGCGCGGCCTGGACGAGCTGTACGCCGAGTGGTCGGAGGTCGTGTCCACGAACTTCCGGGACGC
CTCCGGGCCGGCCATGACCGAGATCGGCGAGCAGCCGTGGGGGCGGGAGTTCGCCCTGCGCGACCCGGCC
GGCAACTGCGTGCACTTCGTGGCCGAGGAGCAGGACTGACACGTGCTAAAACTTCATTTTTAATTTAAAA
GGATCTAGGTGAAGATCCTTTTTGATAATCTCATGACCAAAATCCCTTAACGTGAGTTTTCGTTCCACTG
AGCGTCAGACCCCGTAGAAAAGATCAAAGGATCTTCTTGAGATCCTTTTTTTCTGCGCGTAATCTGCTGC
TTGCAAACAAAAAAACCACCGCTACCAGCGGTGGTTTGTTTGCCGGATCAAGAGCTACCAACTCTTTTTC
CGAAGGTAACTGGCTTCAGCAGAGCGCAGATACCAAATACTGTCCTTCTAGTGTAGCCGTAGTTAGGCCA
CCACTTCAAGAACTCTGTAGCACCGCCTACATACCTCGCTCTGCTAATCCTGTTACCAGTGGCTGCTGCC
AGTGGCGATAAGTCGTGTCTTACCGGGTTGGACTCAAGACGATAGTTACCGGATAAGGCGCAGCGGTCGG
GCTGAACGGGGGGTTCGTGCACACAGCCCAGCTTGGAGCGAACGACCTACACCGAACTGAGATACCTACA
GCGTGAGCTATGAGAAAGCGCCACGCTTCCCGAAGGGAGAAAGGCGGACAGGTATCCGGTAAGCGGCAGG
GTCGGAACAGGAGAGCGCACGAGGGAGCTTCCAGGGGGAAACGCCTGGTATCTTTATAGTCCTGTCGGGT
TTCGCCACCTCTGACTTGAGCGTCGATTTTTGTGATGCTCGTCAGGGGGGCGGAGCCTATGGAAAAACGC
CAGCAACGCGGCCTTTTTACGGTTCCTGGCCTTTTGCTGGCCTTTTGCTCACATGTTCTTTCCTGCGTTA
TCCCCTGATTCTGTGGATAACCGTATTACCGCCTTTGAGTGAGCTGATACCGCTCGCCGCAGCCGAACGA
CCGAGCGCAGCGAGTCAGTGAGCGAGGAAGCGGAAG
