>Addgene plasmid #68493 | TOPO Venus | addgene partial sequence | sequence record 123038 | pBR322ori-F 5'-GGGAAACGCCTGGTATCTTT-3'
TCTGACTTGAGCGTCGATTTTTGTGATGCTCGTCAGGGGGGCGGAGCCTATGGAAAAACGCCAGCAACGC
GGCCTTTTTACGGTTCCTGGCCTTTTGCTGGCCTTTTGCTCACATGTTCTTTCCTGCGTTATCCCCTGAT
TCTGTGGATAACCGTATTACCGCCTTTGAGTGAGCTGATACCGCTCGCCGCAGCCGAACGACCGAGCGCA
GCGAGTCAGTGAGCGAGGAAGCGGAAGAGCGCCCAATACGCAAACCGCCTCTCCCCGCGCGTTGGCCGAT
TCATTAATGCAGCTGGCACGACAGGTTTCCCGACTGGAAAGCGGGCAGTGAGCGCAACGCAATTAATGTG
AGTTAGCTCACTCATTAGGCACCCCAGGCTTTACACTTTATGCTTCCGGCTCGTATGTTGTGTGGAATTG
TGAGCGGATAACAATTTCACACAGGAAACAGCTATGACCATGATTACGCCAAGCTATTTAGGTGACACTA
TAGAATACTCAAGCTATGCATCAAGCTTGGTACCGAGCTCGGATCCTAACTCGAACGCTAGCTGTGCGAT
CGTTTACCATGGTGAGCAAGGGCGAGGAGCTGTTCACCGGGGTGGTGCCCATCCTGGTCGAGCTGGACGG
CGACGTTAACGGCCACAAGTTCAGCGTGTCCGGCGAGGGCGAGGGCGATGCCACCTACGGCAAGCTGACC
CTGAAGTTAATCTGCACCACCGGCAAGCTGCCCGTGCCCTGGCCCACCCTCGTGACCACCCTTGGCTACG
GCCTGAAGTGCTTCGCCCGCTACCCCGACCACATGAAGCAGCACGACTTCTTCAAGTCCGCCATGCCCGA
AGGCTACGTCCAGGAGCGCACCATCTTCTTCAAAGACGACGGCAACTACAAGACCCGCGCCGAGGTGAAG
TTCGAGGGCGACACCCTGGTGAACCGCATCGAGCTGAAGGGCATCGACTTCAAGGAGGACGGCAACATCC
TGGGGCACAAGCTGGAGTACAACTACAACAGCCACAACGTCTATATCACGAGGCCCGCCTGCAAAATCCC
CAACGACCTGAAACGGAAAGTTATGAACCACGCAGCCGCAGACTGT
