>Addgene plasmid #68493 | TOPO Venus | addgene partial sequence | sequence record 123039 | ccdb-rev 5'-ATATGCACCACCGGGTAAAG-3'
GCAGACGTGCACTGGCCAGGGGGATCACCATCCGTCGCCCCGGCGTGTCAATAATATCACTCTGTACATC
CACAAACAGACGATAACGGCTCTCTCTTTTATAGGTGTAAACCTTAAACTGCCGTACGTATAGGCTGCGC
AACTGTTGGGAAGGGCGATCGGTGCGGGCCTCTTCGCTATTACGCCAGCTGGCGAAAGGGGGATGTGCTG
CAAGGCGATTAAGTTGGGTAACGCCAGGGTTTTCCCAGTCACGACGTTGTAAAACGACGGCCAGTGAATT
GTAATACGACTCACTATAGGGCGAATTGGGCCCTCTAGATGCATGCTCGAGCGGCCGCCAGTGTGATGGA
TATCTGCAGAATTCCAGCACACTGGCGGCCGTTACTAGTGGATCCAGAGTAATTCAACCCCAAACAACAA
CGTTTTTACTTGTACAGCTCGTCCATGCCGAGAGTGATCCCGGCGGCGGTCACGAACTCCAGCAGGACCA
TGTGATCGCGCTTCTCGTTGGGGTCTTTGCTCAGCTTGGACTGGTAGCTCAGGTAGTGGTTGTCGGGCAG
CAGCACGGGGCCGTCGCCGATGGGGGTGTTCTGCTGGTAGTGGTCGGCGAGCTGCACGCCGCCGTCCTCG
ATGTTGTGGCGGATCTTGAAGTTCGCCTTGATGCCGTTCTTCTGCTTGTCGGCCACTGAGATTCGACAGA
TAGACAGGTCTGCGGCTGCGTGGTTCATAACTTTCCGTTTCAGGTCGTTGGGGATTTTGCAGGCGGGCCT
CGTGATATAGACGTTGTGGCTGTTGTAGTTGTACTCCAGCTTGTGCCCCAGGATGTTGCCGTCCTCCTTG
AAGTCGATGCCCTTCAGCTCGATGCGGTTCACCAGGGTGTCGCCCTCGAACTTCACCTCGGCGCGGGTCT
TGTAGTTGCCGTCGTCTTTGAAGAAGATGGTG
